Addgene plasmid #192001: pLenti_CMVTRE3G_LYSET-Isoform1_untagged-Puro
Purpose: Lentiviral vector to generate LYSET(TMEM251)-isoform1 stable expressing cell line under CMVTRE3G promoter
Depositing lab: Jan Carette. Depositing organization: Stanford University. Publication: The human disease gene LYSET is essential for lysosomal enzyme transport and viral infection. Richards CM, Jabs S, Qiao W, Varanese LD, Schweizer M, Mosen PR, Riley NM, Klussendorf M, Zengel JR, Flynn RA, Rustagi A, Widen JC, Peters CE, Ooi YS, Xie X, Shi PY, Bartenschlager R, Puschnik AS, Bogyo M, Bertozzi CR, Blish CA, Winter D, Nagamine CM, Braulke T, Carette JE. Science. 2022 Sep 8:eabn5648. doi: 10.1126/science.abn5648. PubMed 36074821.
Backbone
  Vector backbone: pLenti CMVTRE3G Puro DEST (w811-1)
  Backbone manufacturer: addgene #27565
  Vector type: Mammalian Expression, Lentiviral
  Selectable markers: Puromycin
Growth in bacteria
  Bacterial resistance: Ampicillin, 100 μg/mL
  Growth temperature: 30°C
  Growth strain: NEB Stable
  Copy number: Unknown
Gene/Insert
  Gene/Insert name: LYSET-Isoform1
  Species: H. sapiens (human)
  Entrez Gene: LYSET (a.k.a. C14orf109, DMAN, GCAF, TMEM251)
  Promoter: CMVTRE3G
  Cloning method: Gibson Cloning
  Sequencing primers: 5′ GAACCGTCAGATCGCCTGG; 3′ CATTAAAGCAGCGTATCCACATAGC
Terms and licenses: Academic/Nonprofit Terms; Industry Terms: Not Available to Industry
How to cite: pLenti_CMVTRE3G_LYSET-Isoform1_untagged-Puro was a gift from Jan Carette (Addgene plasmid # 192001 ; http://n2t.net/addgene:192001 ; RRID:Addgene_192001)
