[The description below was written by a language model from this plasmid's Addgene catalogue record and pLannotate feature annotations shown in this document.]
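Description:
pLenti_CMVTRE3G_LYSET-Isoform1_untagged-Puro is an 8.2 kb lentiviral mammalian expression plasmid built on the pLenti CMVTRE3G Puro DEST backbone, made to generate stable cell lines expressing human LYSET (TMEM251, also known as C14orf109) isoform 1. In bacteria it is maintained through a high-copy ColE1/pUC-type origin and selected with ampicillin via the β-lactamase gene. An f1 origin, an SV40 origin and leftover lac, T3 and T7 cloning-vector elements are also annotated in the backbone.

The viral portion has the layout of an HIV-1-based transfer vector. An RSV promoter fused to a truncated 5' LTR drives genomic RNA production in packaging cells without Tat. It is followed by the Ψ packaging signal with a partial gag sequence, the Rev response element for nuclear export of unspliced RNA, and the cPPT/CTS, which aids transduction. The annotated 3' LTR is likewise truncated and is followed by an SV40 polyadenylation signal. Between the LTRs, a TRE3G tetracycline-responsive promoter (listed as CMVTRE3G) controls the untagged LYSET coding sequence, which was inserted by Gibson cloning, and a WPRE downstream enhances transcript expression. A separate mouse PGK promoter drives puromycin N-acetyltransferase, allowing selection of transduced cells.

Because TRE3G is activated by a Tet-On 3G-type transactivator and no such transactivator is annotated on this plasmid, inducible expression would depend on one being supplied separately. The lack of an epitope tag means the protein is produced in its native form. This suits complementation or functional studies of LYSET, which the associated publication links to lysosomal enzyme transport and viral infection.
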