Features (pLannotate 1.2.2; 27 found; start..end, strand, type, name):
    770..862     +  CDS            lacI (fragment): lac repressor; lacI; The lac repressor binds to the lac operator to inhibit transcription in E. coli. This inhibition can be relieved by adding lactose or isopropyl-β-D-thiogalactopyranoside (IPTG).
    875..896     +  protein_bind   CAP binding site: CAP binding activates transcription in the presence of cAMP. E. coli catabolite activator protein
    911..941     +  promoter       lac promoter: promoter for the E. coli lac operon
    949..965     +  protein_bind   lac operator: The lac repressor binds to the lac operator to inhibit transcription in E. coli. This inhibition can be relieved by adding lactose or isopropyl-β-D-thiogalactopyranoside (IPTG). lac repressor encoded by lacI
   1010..1028    +  promoter       T3 promoter: promoter for bacteriophage T3 RNA polymerase
   1056..1282    +  promoter       RSV promoter: Rous sarcoma virus enhancer/promoter
   1283..1463    +  LTR            5' LTR (truncated): truncated 5' long terminal repeat (LTR) from HIV-1
   1510..1635    +  misc_feature   HIV-1 Ψ: packaging signal of human immunodeficiency virus type 1
   1619..1982    +  CDS            HIV-1 gag (fragment): gag protein from human immunodeficiency virus 1; gag
   2128..2361    +  misc_feature   RRE: The Rev response element (RRE) of HIV-1 allows for Rev-dependent mRNA export from the nucleus to the cytoplasm.
   2738..2838    +  CDS            Rev (fragment): human immunodeficiency virus 1 (HIV-1) Rev protein; rev; enhances nuclear export of unspliced and incompletely spliced viral mRNAs
   2857..2974    +  misc_feature   cPPT/CTS: central polypurine tract and central termination sequence of HIV-1
   3004..3379    +  promoter       TRE3G promoter: 3rd-generation Tet-responsive promoter that can be activated by binding of Tet-On® 3G
   3424..3912    +  CDS            TMEM251: TM251_HUMAN - Also known as C14orf109. Experimental evidence at transcript level: Swiss-Prot protein existence level 2. From Homo sapiens (Human).
   3942..4530    +  misc_feature   WPRE: woodchuck hepatitis virus posttranscriptional regulatory element
   4544..5043    +  promoter       PGK promoter: mouse phosphoglycerate kinase 1 promoter
   5064..5663    +  CDS            PuroR: puromycin N-acetyltransferase; pac from Streptomyces alboniger; confers resistance to puromycin
   5731..5868    +  CDS            nef (fragment): NEF_HV1LA - Experimental evidence at protein level: Swiss-Prot protein existence level 1. Extracellular Nef protein targets CD4(+) T-lymphocytes for apoptosis by interacting with CXCR4 surface receptors. From Human immunodeficiency virus type 1 group M subtype B (isolate Lai) (HIV-1).
   5854..6034    +  LTR            5' LTR (truncated): truncated 5' long terminal repeat (LTR) from HIV-1
   6106..6227    +  polyA_signal   SV40 poly(A) signal: SV40 polyadenylation signal
   6267..6402    +  rep_origin     SV40 ori: SV40 origin of replication
   6423..6441    -  promoter       T7 promoter: promoter for bacteriophage T7 RNA polymerase
   6449..6604    +  CDS            lacZα (fragment): LacZα fragment of β-galactosidase; lacZ fragment
   6609..7037    +  rep_origin     f1 ori (sequence partly withheld): f1 bacteriophage origin of replication; arrow indicates direction of (+) strand synthesis
   7090..7194    +  promoter       AmpR promoter: bla
   7195..8055    +  CDS            AmpR: β-lactamase; bla; confers resistance to ampicillin, carbenicillin, and related antibiotics
   8226..587     +  rep_origin     ori (across the origin): high-copy-number ColE1/pMB1/pBR322/pUC origin of replication
>Addgene plasmid #192001 | pLenti_CMVTRE3G_LYSET-Isoform1_untagged-Puro | addgene full sequence | sequence record 376126 | Addgene NGS Result
GAGATCCTTTTTTTCTGCGCGTAATCTGCTGCTTGCAAACAAAAAAACCACCGCTACCAGCGGTGGTTTG
TTTGCCGGATCAAGAGCTACCAACTCTTTTTCCGAAGGTAACTGGCTTCAGCAGAGCGCAGATACCAAAT
ACTGTTCTTCTAGTGTAGCCGTAGTTAGGCCACCACTTCAAGAACTCTGTAGCACCGCCTACATACCTCG
CTCTGCTAATCCTGTTACCAGTGGCTGCTGCCAGTGGCGATAAGTCGTGTCTTACCGGGTTGGACTCAAG
ACGATAGTTACCGGATAAGGCGCAGCGGTCGGGCTGAACGGGGGGTTCGTGCACACAGCCCAGCTTGGAG
CGAACGACCTACACCGAACTGAGATACCTACAGCGTGAGCTATGAGAAAGCGCCACGCTTCCCGAAGGGA
GAAAGGCGGACAGGTATCCGGTAAGCGGCAGGGTCGGAACAGGAGAGCGCACGAGGGAGCTTCCAGGGGG
AAACGCCTGGTATCTTTATAGTCCTGTCGGGTTTCGCCACCTCTGACTTGAGCGTCGATTTTTGTGATGC
TCGTCAGGGGGGCGGAGCCTATGGAAAAACGCCAGCAACGCGGCCTTTTTACGGTTCCTGGCCTTTTGCT
GGCCTTTTGCTCACATGTTCTTTCCTGCGTTATCCCCTGATTCTGTGGATAACCGTATTACCGCCTTTGA
GTGAGCTGATACCGCTCGCCGCAGCCGAACGACCGAGCGCAGCGAGTCAGTGAGCGAGGAAGCGGAAGAG
CGCCCAATACGCAAACCGCCTCTCCCCGCGCGTTGGCCGATTCATTAATGCAGCTGGCACGACAGGTTTC
CCGACTGGAAAGCGGGCAGTGAGCGCAACGCAATTAATGTGAGTTAGCTCACTCATTAGGCACCCCAGGC
TTTACACTTTATGCTTCCGGCTCGTATGTTGTGTGGAATTGTGAGCGGATAACAATTTCACACAGGAAAC
AGCTATGACCATGATTACGCCAAGCGCGCAATTAACCCTCACTAAAGGGAACAAAAGCTGGAGCTGCAAG
CTTAATGTAGTCTTATGCAATACTCTTGTAGTCTTGCAACATGGTAACGATGAGTTAGCAACATGCCTTA
CAAGGAGAGAAAAAGCACCGTGCATGCCGATTGGTGGAAGTAAGGTGGTACGATCGTGCCTTATTAGGAA
GGCAACAGACGGGTCTGACATGGATTGGACGAACCACTGAATTGCCGCATTGCAGAGATATTGTATTTAA
GTGCCTAGCTCGATACATAAACGGGTCTCTCTGGTTAGACCAGATCTGAGCCTGGGAGCTCTCTGGCTAA
CTAGGGAACCCACTGCTTAAGCCTCAATAAAGCTTGCCTTGAGTGCTTCAAGTAGTGTGTGCCCGTCTGT
TGTGTGACTCTGGTAACTAGAGATCCCTCAGACCCTTTTAGTCAGTGTGGAAAATCTCTAGCAGTGGCGC
CCGAACAGGGACTTGAAAGCGAAAGGGAAACCAGAGGAGCTCTCTCGACGCAGGACTCGGCTTGCTGAAG
CGCGCACGGCAAGAGGCGAGGGGCGGCGACTGGTGAGTACGCCAAAAATTTTGACTAGCGGAGGCTAGAA
GGAGAGAGATGGGTGCGAGAGCGTCAGTATTAAGCGGGGGAGAATTAGATCGCGATGGGAAAAAATTCGG
TTAAGGCCAGGGGGAAAGAAAAAATATAAATTAAAACATATAGTATGGGCAAGCAGGGAGCTAGAACGAT
TCGCAGTTAATCCTGGCCTGTTAGAAACATCAGAAGGCTGTAGACAAATACTGGGACAGCTACAACCATC
CCTTCAGACAGGATCAGAAGAACTTAGATCATTATATAATACAGTAGCAACCCTCTATTGTGTGCATCAA
AGGATAGAGATAAAAGACACCAAGGAAGCTTTAGACAAGATAGAGGAAGAGCAAAACAAAAGTAAGACCA
CCGCACAGCAAGCGGCCGCTGATCTTCAGACCTGGAGGAGGAGATATGAGGGACAATTGGAGAAGTGAAT
TATATAAATATAAAGTAGTAAAAATTGAACCATTAGGAGTAGCACCCACCAAGGCAAAGAGAAGAGTGGT
GCAGAGAGAAAAAAGAGCAGTGGGAATAGGAGCTTTGTTCCTTGGGTTCTTGGGAGCAGCAGGAAGCACT
ATGGGCGCAGCGTCAATGACGCTGACGGTACAGGCCAGACAATTATTGTCTGGTATAGTGCAGCAGCAGA
ACAATTTGCTGAGGGCTATTGAGGCGCAACAGCATCTGTTGCAACTCACAGTCTGGGGCATCAAGCAGCT
CCAGGCAAGAATCCTGGCTGTGGAAAGATACCTAAAGGATCAACAGCTCCTGGGGATTTGGGGTTGCTCT
GGAAAACTCATTTGCACCACTGCTGTGCCTTGGAATGCTAGTTGGAGTAATAAATCTCTGGAACAGATTT
GGAATCACACGACCTGGATGGAGTGGGACAGAGAAATTAACAATTACACAAGCTTAATACACTCCTTAAT
TGAAGAATCGCAAAACCAGCAAGAAAAGAATGAACAAGAATTATTGGAATTAGATAAATGGGCAAGTTTG
TGGAATTGGTTTAACATAACAAATTGGCTGTGGTATATAAAATTATTCATAATGATAGTAGGAGGCTTGG
TAGGTTTAAGAATAGTTTTTGCTGTACTTTCTATAGTGAATAGAGTTAGGCAGGGATATTCACCATTATC
GTTTCAGACCCACCTCCCAACCCCGAGGGGACCCGACAGGCCCGAAGGAATAGAAGAAGAAGGTGGAGAG
AGAGACAGAGACAGATCCATTCGATTAGTGAACGGATCTCGACGGTATCGGTTAACTTTTAAAAGAAAAG
GGGGGATTGGGGGGTACAGTGCAGGGGAAAGAATAGTAGACATAATAGCAACAGACATACAAACTAAAGA
ATTACAAAAACAAATTACAAAAATTCAAAATTTTATCGATCACGAGACTAGCCTCGAGTTGGCTTTACTC
CCTATCAGTGATAGAGAACGTATGAAGAGTTTACTCCCTATCAGTGATAGAGAACGTATGCAGACTTTAC
TCCCTATCAGTGATAGAGAACGTATAAGGAGTTTACTCCCTATCAGTGATAGAGAACGTATGACCAGTTT
ACTCCCTATCAGTGATAGAGAACGTATCTACAGTTTACTCCCTATCAGTGATAGAGAACGTATATCCAGT
TTACTCCCTATCAGTGATAGAGAACGTATAAGCTTTAGGCGTGTACGGTGGGCGCCTATAAAAGCAGAGC
TCGTTTAGTGAACCGTCAGATCGCCTGGAGCAATTCCACAACACTTTTGTCTTATACCAACTTTCCGTAC
CACTTCCTACCCTCGTAAACCGGTTCGTCGACTAGTCCAGTGTGGTGGAATTCTGCAGATACCATGCCAA
AGCCACCCGATTATTCAGAGCTGAGTGACTCTTTAACGCTTGCCGTGGGAACAGGAAGATTTTCGGGACC
ATTGCACAGAGCATGGAGAATGATGAACTTCCGTCAGCGGATGGGATGGATTGGAGTGGGATTGTATCTG
TTAGCCAGTGCAGCAGCATTTTACTATGTTTTTGAAATCAGTGAGACTTACAACAGGCTGGCCTTGGAAC
ACATTCAACAGCACCCTGAGGAGCCCCTTGAAGGAACCACATGGACACACTCCTTGAAAGCTCAATTACT
CTCCTTGCCTTTTTGGGTGTGGACAGTTATTTTTCTGGTACCTTACTTACAGATGTTTTTGTTCCTATAC
TCTTGTACAAGAGCTGATCCCAAAACAGTGGGCTACTGTATCATCCCTATATGCTTGGCAGTTATTTGCA
ATCGCCACCAGGCATTTGTCAAGGCTTCTAATCAGATCAGCAGACTACAACTGATTGACACGTAAATCCA
GCACAGTGGCGGCCGCTCGACAATCAACCTCTGGATTACAAAATTTGTGAAAGATTGACTGGTATTCTTA
ACTATGTTGCTCCTTTTACGCTATGTGGATACGCTGCTTTAATGCCTTTGTATCATGCTATTGCTTCCCG
TATGGCTTTCATTTTCTCCTCCTTGTATAAATCCTGGTTGCTGTCTCTTTATGAGGAGTTGTGGCCCGTT
GTCAGGCAACGTGGCGTGGTGTGCACTGTGTTTGCTGACGCAACCCCCACTGGTTGGGGCATTGCCACCA
CCTGTCAGCTCCTTTCCGGGACTTTCGCTTTCCCCCTCCCTATTGCCACGGCGGAACTCATCGCCGCCTG
CCTTGCCCGCTGCTGGACAGGGGCTCGGCTGTTGGGCACTGACAATTCCGTGGTGTTGTCGGGGAAGCTG
ACGTCCTTTCCATGGCTGCTCGCCTGTGTTGCCACCTGGATTCTGCGCGGGACGTCCTTCTGCTACGTCC
CTTCGGCCCTCAATCCAGCGGACCTTCCTTCCCGCGGCCTGCTGCCGGCTCTGCGGCCTCTTCCGCGTCT
TCGCCTTCGCCCTCAGACGAGTCGGATCTCCCTTTGGGCCGCCTCCCCGCCTGGAATTCTACCGGGTAGG
GGAGGCGCTTTTCCCAAGGCAGTCTGGAGCATGCGCTTTAGCAGCCCCGCTGGGCACTTGGCGCTACACA
AGTGGCCTCTGGCCTCGCACACATTCCACATCCACCGGTAGGCGCCAACCGGCTCCGTTCTTTGGTGGCC
CCTTCGCGCCACCTTCTACTCCTCCCCTAGTCAGGAAGTTCCCCCCCGCCCCGCAGCTCGCGTCGTGCAG
GACGTGACAAATGGAAGTAGCACGTCTCACTAGTCTCGTGCAGATGGACAGCACCGCTGAGCAATGGAAG
CGGGTAGGCCTTTGGGGCAGCGGCCAATAGCAGCTTTGCTCCTTCGCTTTCTGGGCTCAGAGGCTGGGAA
GGGGTGGGTCCGGGGGCGGGCTCAGGGGCGGGCTCAGGGGCGGGGCGGGCGCCCGAAGGTCCTCCGGAGG
CCCGGCATTCTGCACGCTTCAAAAGCGCACGTCTGCCGCGCTGTTCTCCTCTTCCTCATCTCCGGGCCTT
TCGACCTGCAGCCCAAGCTTACCATGACCGAGTACAAGCCCACGGTGCGCCTCGCCACCCGCGACGACGT
CCCCAGGGCCGTACGCACCCTCGCCGCCGCGTTCGCCGACTACCCCGCCACGCGCCACACCGTCGATCCG
GACCGCCACATCGAGCGGGTCACCGAGCTGCAAGAACTCTTCCTCACGCGCGTCGGGCTCGACATCGGCA
AGGTGTGGGTCGCGGACGACGGCGCCGCGGTGGCGGTCTGGACCACGCCGGAGAGCGTCGAAGCGGGGGC
GGTGTTCGCCGAGATCGGCCCGCGCATGGCCGAGTTGAGCGGTTCCCGGCTGGCCGCGCAGCAACAGATG
GAAGGCCTCCTGGCGCCGCACCGGCCCAAGGAGCCCGCGTGGTTCCTGGCCACCGTCGGCGTCTCGCCCG
ACCACCAGGGCAAGGGTCTGGGCAGCGCCGTCGTGCTCCCCGGAGTGGAGGCGGCCGAGCGCGCCGGGGT
GCCCGCCTTCCTGGAGACCTCCGCGCCCCGCAACCTCCCCTTCTACGAGCGGCTCGGCTTCACCGTCACC
GCCGACGTCGAGGTGCCCGAAGGACCGCGCACCTGGTGCATGACCCGCAAGCCCGGTGCCTGACGCCCGC
CCCACGACCCGCAGCGCCCGACCGAAAGGAGCGCACGACCCCATGCATCTCGAGGGCCCGGTACCTTTAA
GACCAATGACTTACAAGGCAGCTGTAGATCTTAGCCACTTTTTAAAAGAAAAGGGGGGACTGGAAGGGCT
AGCTCACTCCCAACGAAGACAAGATCTGCTTTTTGCTTGTACTGGGTCTCTCTGGTTAGACCAGATCTGA
GCCTGGGAGCTCTCTGGCTAACTAGGGAACCCACTGCTTAAGCCTCAATAAAGCTTGCCTTGAGTGCTTC
AAGTAGTGTGTGCCCGTCTGTTGTGTGACTCTGGTAACTAGAGATCCCTCAGACCCTTTTAGTCAGTGTG
GAAAATCTCTAGCAGTAGTAGTTCATGTCATCTTATTATTCAGTATTTATAACTTGCAAAGAAATGAATA
TCAGAGAGTGAGAGGAACTTGTTTATTGCAGCTTATAATGGTTACAAATAAAGCAATAGCATCACAAATT
TCACAAATAAAGCATTTTTTTCACTGCATTCTAGTTGTGGTTTGTCCAAACTCATCAATGTATCTTATCA
TGTCTGGCTCTAGCTATCCCGCCCCTAACTCCGCCCATCCCGCCCCTAACTCCGCCCAGTTCCGCCCATT
CTCCGCCCCATGGCTGACTAATTTTTTTTATTTATGCAGAGGCCGAGGCCGCCTCGGCCTCTGAGCTATT
CCAGAAGTAGTGAGGAGGCTTTTTTGGAGGCCTAGGGACGTACCCAATTCGCCCTATAGTGAGTCGTATT
ACGCGCGCTCACTGGCCGTCGTTTTACAACGTCGTGACTGGGAAAACCCTGGCGTTACCCAACTTAATCG
CCTTGCAGCACATCCCCCTTTCGCCAGCTGGCGTAATAGCGAAGAGGCCCGCACCGATCGCCCTTCCCAA
CAGTTGCGCAGCCTGAATGGCGAATGGG
[124 nt withheld, positions 6609-6732]
C
[91 nt withheld, positions 6734-6824]
A
[49 nt withheld, positions 6826-6874]
CCTTTGACGTTGGAGTCCACGTTCTTT
[37 nt withheld, positions 6902-6938]
ACCCTATCTCGGTCTATTCTTTTGATTTATAAGGGATTTTGCCGATTTCGGCCTATTGGTTAAAAAATGA
GCTGATTTAACAAAAATTTAACGCGAATTTTAACAAAATATTAACGCTTACAATTTAGGTGGCACTTTTC
GGGGAAATGTGCGCGGAACCCCTATTTGTTTATTTTTCTAAATACATTCAAATATGTATCCGCTCATGAG
ACAATAACCCTGATAAATGCTTCAATAATATTGAAAAAGGAAGAGTATGAGTATTCAACATTTCCGTGTC
GCCCTTATTCCCTTTTTTGCGGCATTTTGCCTTCCTGTTTTTGCTCACCCAGAAACGCTGGTGAAAGTAA
AAGATGCTGAAGATCAGTTGGGTGCACGAGTGGGTTACATCGAACTGGATCTCAACAGCGGTAAGATCCT
TGAGAGTTTTCGCCCCGAAGAACGTTTTCCAATGATGAGCACTTTTAAAGTTCTGCTATGTGGCGCGGTA
TTATCCCGTATTGACGCCGGGCAAGAGCAACTCGGTCGCCGCATACACTATTCTCAGAATGACTTGGTTG
AGTACTCACCAGTCACAGAAAAGCATCTTACGGATGGCATGACAGTAAGAGAATTATGCAGTGCTGCCAT
AACCATGAGTGATAACACTGCGGCCAACTTACTTCTGACAACGATCGGAGGACCGAAGGAGCTAACCGCT
TTTTTGCACAACATGGGGGATCATGTAACTCGCCTTGATCGTTGGGAACCGGAGCTGAATGAAGCCATAC
CAAACGACGAGCGTGACACCACGATGCCTGTAGCAATGGCAACAACGTTGCGCAAACTATTAACTGGCGA
ACTACTTACTCTAGCTTCCCGGCAACAATTAATAGACTGGATGGAGGCGGATAAAGTTGCAGGACCACTT
CTGCGCTCGGCCCTTCCGGCTGGCTGGTTTATTGCTGATAAATCTGGAGCCGGTGAGCGTGGGTCTCGCG
GTATCATTGCAGCACTGGGGCCAGATGGTAAGCCCTCCCGTATCGTAGTTATCTACACGACGGGGAGTCA
GGCAACTATGGATGAACGAAATAGACAGATCGCTGAGATAGGTGCCTCACTGATTAAGCATTGGTAACTG
TCAGACCAAGTTTACTCATATATACTTTAGATTGATTTAAAACTTCATTTTTAATTTAAAAGGATCTAGG
TGAAGATCCTTTTTGATAATCTCATGACCAAAATCCCTTAACGTGAGTTTTCGTTCCACTGAGCGTCAGA
CCCCGTAGAAAAGATCAAAGGATCTTCTT
